Addgene plasmid #113728: pCDF1-MCS2-EF1-Puro-RGS7
Purpose: Express RGS7 in mamalian cells
Depositing lab: Yardena Samuels. Depositing organization: Weizmann Institute of Science. Publication: RGS7 is recurrently mutated in melanoma and promotes migration and invasion of human cancer cells. Qutob N, Masuho I, Alon M, Emmanuel R, Cohen I, Di Pizio A, Madore J, Elkahloun A, Ziv T, Levy R, Gartner JJ, Hill VK, Lin JC, Hevroni Y, Greenberg P, Brodezki A, Rosenberg SA, Kosloff M, Hayward NK, Admon A, Niv MY, Scolyer RA, Martemyanov KA, Samuels Y. Sci Rep. 2018 Jan 12;8(1):653. doi: 10.1038/s41598-017-18851-4. PubMed 29330521.
Backbone
  Vector backbone: PCDF1
  Backbone size w/o insert (bp): 6583
  Total vector size (bp): 8014
  Vector type: Mammalian Expression, Lentiviral
  Selectable markers: Puromycin
Growth in bacteria
  Bacterial resistance: Ampicillin, 100 μg/mL
  Growth temperature: 37°C
  Growth strain: NEB Stable
  Copy number: High Copy
Gene/Insert
  Gene/Insert name: RGS7
  Species: H. sapiens (human)
  Insert size (bp): 1407
  Entrez Gene: RGS7
  Promoter: CMV
  Tag / fusion protein: Flag (C terminal on insert)
  Cloning method: Restriction Enzyme; 5′ cloning site BamHI (not destroyed); 3′ cloning site NotI (not destroyed)
  Sequencing primers: 5′ atggcccaggggaataattat; 3′ ttacttatcgtcgtcatccttgt
Terms and licenses: Academic/Nonprofit Terms; Industry Terms: Not Available to Industry
How to cite: pCDF1-MCS2-EF1-Puro-RGS7 was a gift from Yardena Samuels (Addgene plasmid # 113728 ; http://n2t.net/addgene:113728 ; RRID:Addgene_113728)
