[The description below was written by a language model from this plasmid's Addgene catalogue record and pLannotate feature annotations shown in this document.]
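Description:
pCDF1-MCS2-EF1-Puro-RGS7 is an 8,014 bp lentiviral transfer and mammalian expression plasmid built on the pCDF1 backbone, which the feature table indicates is derived from feline immunodeficiency virus (FIV) rather than HIV. A CMV enhancer/promoter sits at the start of the viral region, presumably driving transcription of the vector genome in packaging cells. It is followed by fragments matching FIV gag and pol, and a fragment matching FIV rev lies downstream of the payload; these are non-coding remnants of the kind that carry cis-acting packaging, nuclear import and export signals. The FIV LTRs themselves were not called by the annotation software. The plasmid is maintained in E. coli through a high-copy ColE1/pUC-type origin with ampicillin resistance. An SV40 poly(A) signal and SV40 origin lie outside the viral cassette.

The payload is the human RGS7 coding sequence (1,407 bp), cloned between BamHI and NotI sites that remain intact, and expressed from an internal CMV promoter. The annotation tool matched it to the bovine orthologue, but the catalogue entry records it as human. RGS7 is a regulator of G-protein signalling that accelerates GTP hydrolysis by Gα subunits. The insert carries a C-terminal FLAG tag, annotated as a short fragment of a 3xFLAG motif, which fits a single epitope for detection or immunoprecipitation. Downstream, an EF-1α core promoter joined to an HTLV-1 LTR segment (a common hybrid promoter) drives the puromycin N-acetyltransferase gene, so transduced or transfected cells can be selected with puromycin. A WPRE follows to enhance transcript stability and expression.

The stated purpose is expression of RGS7 in mammalian cells. The associated publication concerns recurrent RGS7 mutations in melanoma and their effects on cancer cell migration and invasion.
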