Features (pLannotate 1.2.2; 24 found; start..end, strand, type, name):
      1..132     +  enhancer       CMV enhancer (fragment): human cytomegalovirus immediate early enhancer; contains an 18-bp deletion relative to the standard CMV enhancer
    133..336     +  promoter       CMV promoter: human cytomegalovirus (CMV) immediate early promoter
    762..1025    +  CDS            gag (fragment): GAG_FIVPE - Experimental evidence at protein level: Swiss-Prot protein existence level 1. Nucleocapsid protein p13 encapsulates and protects viral dimeric unspliced (genomic) RNA. Binds these RNAs through its zinc fingers (By similarity). From Feline immunodeficiency virus (isolate Petaluma) (FIV).
   1135..1389    +  CDS            pol (fragment): POL_FIVPE - Experimental evidence at protein level: Swiss-Prot protein existence level 1. During replicative cycle of retroviruses, the reverse- transcribed viral DNA is integrated into the host chromosome by the viral integrase enzyme. RNase H activity is associated with the reverse transcriptase. From Feline immunodeficiency virus (isolate Petaluma) (FIV).
   1402..1478    +  enhancer       CMV enhancer (fragment): human cytomegalovirus immediate early enhancer
   1479..1682    +  promoter       CMV promoter: human cytomegalovirus (CMV) immediate early promoter
   1778..3184    +  CDS            RGS7: RGS7_BOVIN - Experimental evidence at protein level: Swiss-Prot protein existence level 1. Regulates G protein-coupled receptor signaling cascades. Inhibits signal transduction by increasing the GTPase activity of G protein alpha subunits, thereby driving them into their inactive GDP- bound form. The RGS7/GNB5 dimer enhances GNAO1 GTPase activity. May play a role in synaptic vesicle exocytosis. Modulates the activity of potassium channels that are activated by GNAO1 in response to muscarinic acetylcholine receptor M2/CHRM2 signaling. From Bos taurus (Bovine).
   3184..3208    +  CDS            3xFLAG (fragment): three tandem FLAG® epitope tags
   3253..3464    +  promoter       EF-1α core promoter: core promoter for human elongation factor EF-1α
   3477..3745    +  LTR            5' LTR (truncated): truncated 5' long terminal repeat (LTR) from human T-cell leukemia virus (HTLV) type 1
   3772..4371    +  CDS            PuroR: puromycin N-acetyltransferase; pac from Streptomyces alboniger; confers resistance to puromycin
   4378..4966    +  misc_feature   WPRE: woodchuck hepatitis virus posttranscriptional regulatory element
   4976..5110    +  CDS            rev (fragment): REV_FIVSD - Experimental evidence at transcript level: Swiss-Prot protein existence level 2. Escorts unspliced or incompletely spliced viral pre-mRNAs (late transcripts) out of the nucleus of infected cells. These pre- mRNAs carry a recognition sequence called Rev responsive element (RRE) located in the env gene, that is not present in fully spliced viral mRNAs (early transcripts). This function is essential since most viral proteins are translated from unspliced or partially spliced pre-mRNAs which cannot exit the nucleus by the pathway used by fully processed cellular mRNAs (By similarity).
   5303..5424    +  polyA_signal   SV40 poly(A) signal: SV40 polyadenylation signal
   5443..5578    +  rep_origin     SV40 ori: SV40 origin of replication
   5635..5651    -  protein_bind   lac operator: The lac repressor binds to the lac operator to inhibit transcription in E. coli. This inhibition can be relieved by adding lactose or isopropyl-β-D-thiogalactopyranoside (IPTG). lac repressor encoded by lacI
   5659..5689    -  promoter       lac promoter: promoter for the E. coli lac operon
   5704..5725    -  protein_bind   CAP binding site: CAP binding activates transcription in the presence of cAMP. E. coli catabolite activator protein
   5738..5830    -  CDS            lacI (fragment): lac repressor; lacI; The lac repressor binds to the lac operator to inhibit transcription in E. coli. This inhibition can be relieved by adding lactose or isopropyl-β-D-thiogalactopyranoside (IPTG).
   6013..6601    -  rep_origin     ori: high-copy-number ColE1/pMB1/pBR322/pUC origin of replication
   6772..7632    -  CDS            AmpR: β-lactamase; bla; confers resistance to ampicillin, carbenicillin, and related antibiotics
   7633..7737    -  promoter       AmpR promoter: bla
   7832..7867    +  CDS            rop (fragment): Rop protein, which maintains plasmids at low copy number; rop
   7969..7       +  misc_feature   bom (fragment) (across the origin): basis of mobility region from pBR322
>Addgene plasmid #113728 | pCDF1-MCS2-EF1-Puro-RGS7 | addgene full sequence | sequence record 221770 | Addgene Assembled NGS Result
CATATGCCAAGTACGCCCCCTATTGACGTCAATGACGGTAAATGGCCCGCCTGGCATTATGCCCAGTACA
TGACCTTATGGGACTTTCCTACTTGGCAGTACATCTACGTATTAGTCATCGCTATTACCATGGTGATGCG
GTTTTGGCAGTACATCAATGGGCGTGGATAGCGGTTTGACTCACGGGGATTTCCAAGTCTCCACCCCATT
GACGTCAATGGGAGTTTGTTTTGGCACCAAAATCAACGGGACTTTCCAAAATGTCGTAACAACTCCGCCC
CATTGACGCAAATGGGCGGTAGGCGTGTACGGTGGGAGGTCTATATAAGCAGAGCTTGTGAAACTTCGAG
GAGTCTCTTTGTTGAGGACTTTTGAGTTCTCCCTTGAGGCTCCCACAGATACAATAAATATTTGAGATTG
AACCCTGTCGAGTATCTGTGTAATCTTTTTTACCTGTGAGGTCTCGGAATCCGGGCCGAGAACTTCGCAG
TTGGCGCCCGAACAGGGACTTGATTGAGAGTGATTGAGGAAGTGAAGCTAGAGCAATAGAAAGCTGTTAA
GCAGAACTCCTGCTGACCTAAATAGGGAAGCAGTAGCAGACGCTGCTAACAGTGAGTATCTCTAGTGAAG
CAGACTCGAGCTCATAATCAAGTCATTGTTTAAAGGCCCAGATAAATTACATCTGGTGACTCTTCGCGGA
CCTTCAAGCCAGGAGATTCGCCGAGGGACAGTCAACAAGGTAGGAGAGATTCTACAGCAACATGGGGAAT
GGACAGGGGCGAGATTGGAAAATGGCCATTAAGAGATGTAGTAATGTTGCTGTAGGAGTAGGGGGGAAGA
GTAAAAAATTTGGAGAAGGGAATTTCAGATGGGCCATTAGAATGGCTAATGTATCTACAGGACGAGAACC
TGGTGATATACCAGAGACTTTAGATCAACTAAGGTTGGTTATTTGCGATTTACAAGAAAGAAGAGAAAAA
TTTGGATCTAGCAAAGAAATTGATATGGCAATTCCTGCATTGAGGAGAAATGGTAGGCAATGTGGCATGT
CTGAAAAAGAGGAGGAATGATGAAGTATCTCAGACTTATTTTATAAGGGAGATACTGTGCTGAGTTCTTC
CCTTTGAGGAAGGTATGTCATATCCTAGACATAGTCTCAATTTTAAAAGAAGAGGTAGGATAGGAGGGAT
GGCCCCTTATGAATTATTAGCACAACAAGAATCCTTAAGAATACAAGATTATTTTTCTGCAATACCACAA
AAATTGCAAGCACAGTGGATTTATTATAAAGATCAAAAAGATAAGAAATGGAAAGGACCAATGAGAGTAG
AATACTGGGGACAGGGATCAGTATTATTAAAGGATGAAGAGAAGGGATATTTTCTTATAATCGATACTAG
TATTATGCCCAGTACATGACCTTATGGGACTTTCCTACTTGGCAGTACATCTACGTATTAGTCATCGCTA
TTACCATGGTGATGCGGTTTTGGCAGTACATCAATGGGCGTGGATAGCGGTTTGACTCACGGGGATTTCC
AAGTCTCCACCCCATTGACGTCAATGGGAGTTTGTTTTGGCACCAAAATCAACGGGACTTTCCAAAATGT
CGTAACAACTCCGCCCCATTGACGCAAATGGGCGGTAGGCGTGTACGGTGGGAGGTCTATATAAGCAGAG
CTCGTTTAGTGAACCGTCAGATCGCCTGGAGACGCCATCCACGCTGTTTTGACCTCCATAGAAGATTCTA
GAGCCCGGGCGCGCCGGATCCGCCACCATGGCCCAGGGGAATAATTATGGGCAGACCAGCAACGGGGTGG
CCGATGAATCACCCAACATGCTGGTGTACAGAAAGATGGAAGACGTCATAGCACGGATGCAAGATGAAAA
AAATGGAATTCCTATTCGTACGGTCAAAAGCTTTCTTTCCAAGATACCTAGCGTCTTCTCTGGTTCAGAC
ATTGTTCAATGGTTGATAAAGAACTTAACTATAGAAGATCCAGTGGAGGCGCTCCATTTGGGAACATTAA
TGGCTGCCCACGGCTACTTCTTTCCAATCTCAGATCATGTCCTCACACTCAAGGATGATGGCACCTTTTA
CCGGTTTCAAACCCCCTATTTTTGGCCATCAAATTGTTGGGAGCCGGAAAACACAGATTATGCCGTTTAC
CTCTGCAAGAGAACAATGCAAAACAAGGCACGACTGGAGCTCGCAGACTATGAGGCTGAGAGCCTGGCCA
GGCTGCAGAGAGCATTTGCCCGGAAGTGGGAGTTCATTTTCATGCAAGCAGAAGCACAAGCAAAAGTGGA
CAAGAAGAGAGACAAGATTGAAAGGAAGATCCTTGACAGCCAAGAGAGAGCGTTCTGGGACGTGCACAGG
CCCGTGCCTGGATGTGTAAATACAACTGAAGTGGACATTAAGAAGTCATCCAGAATGAGAAACCCCCACA
AAACACGGAAGTCTGTCTATGGTTTACAAAATGATATTAGAAGTCACAGTCCTACCCACACACCCACACC
AGAAACTAAACCTCCAACAGAAGATGAGTTACAACAACAGATAAAATATTGGCAAATACAGTTAGATAGA
CATCGGTTAAAAATGTCAAAAGTCGCTGACAGTCTACTAAGTTACACGGAACAGTATTTAGAATACGACC
CGTTTCTTTTGCCACCTGACCCTTCTAACCCATGGCTGTCCGATGACACCACTTTCTGGGAACTTGAGGC
AAGCAAAGAACCGAGCCAGCAGAGGGTAAAACGATGGGGTTTTGGCATGGACGAGGCATTGAAAGACCCA
GTTGGGAGAGAACAGTTCCTTAAATTTCTAGAGTCAGAATTCAGCTCGGAAAATTTAAGATTCTGGCTGG
CAGTGGAGGACCTGAAAAAGAGGCCTATTAAAGAAGTACCCTCAAGAGTTCAGGAAATATGGCAAGAGTT
TCTGGCTCCCGGAGCCCCCAGTGCTATTAACTTGGATTCCAAGAGTTATGACAAAACCACACAGAACGTG
AAGGAACCTGGACGATACACATTTGAAGATGCTCAGGAGCACATTTACAAACTGATGAAAAGTGATTCAT
ACCCACGTTTTATAAGATCCAGTGCCTATCAGGAGCTTCTACAGGCAAAGAAAAAGGGGAAATCTCTCAC
GTCCAAGAGGTTAACAAGCCTTGCTCAGTCTTACGATTACAAGGATGACGACGATAAGTAAGCGGCCGCG
AAGGATCTGCGATCGCTCCGGTGCCCGTCAGTGGGCAGAGCGCACATCGCCCACAGTCCCCGAGAAGTTG
GGGGGAGGGGTCGGCAATTGAACGGGTGCCTAGAGAAGGTGGCGCGGGGTAAACTGGGAAAGTGATGTCG
TGTACTGGCTCCGCCTTTTTCCCGAGGGTGGGGGAGAACCGTATATAAGTGCAGTAGTCGCCGTGAACGT
TCTTTTTCGCAACGGGTTTGCCGCCAGAACACAGCTGAAGCTTCGAGGGGCTCGCATCTCTCCTTCACGC
GCCCGCCGCCCTACCTGAGGCCGCCATCCACGCCGGTTGAGTCGCGTTCTGCCGCCTCCCGCCTGTGGTG
CCTCCTGAACTGCGTCCGCCGTCTAGGTAAGTTTAAAGCTCAGGTCGAGACCGGGCCTTTGTCCGGCGCT
CCCTTGGAGCCTACCTAGACTCAGCCGGCTCTCCACGCTTTGCCTGACCCTGCTTGCTCAACTCTACGTC
TTTGTTTCGTTTTCTGTTCTGCGCCGTTACAGATCCAAGCTGTGACCGGCGCCTACGCTAGATGACCGAG
TACAAGCCCACGGTGCGCCTCGCCACCCGCGACGACGTCCCCAGGGCCGTACGCACCCTCGCCGCCGCGT
TCGCCGACTACCCCGCCACGCGCCACACCGTCGATCCGGACCGCCACATCGAGCGGGTCACCGAGCTGCA
AGAACTCTTCCTCACGCGCGTCGGGCTCGACATCGGCAAGGTGTGGGTCGCGGACGACGGCGCCGCGGTG
GCGGTCTGGACCACGCCGGAGAGCGTCGAAGCGGGGGCGGTGTTCGCCGAGATCGGCCCGCGCATGGCCG
AGTTGAGCGGTTCCCGGCTGGCCGCGCAGCAACAGATGGAAGGCCTCCTGGCGCCGCACCGGCCCAAGGA
GCCCGCGTGGTTCCTGGCCACCGTCGGCGTCTCGCCCGACCACCAGGGCAAGGGTCTGGGCAGCGCCGTC
GTGCTCCCCGGAGTGGAGGCGGCCGAGCGCGCCGGGGTGCCCGCCTTCCTGGAGACCTCCGCGCCCCGCA
ACCTCCCCTTCTACGAGCGGCTCGGCTTCACCGTCACCGCCGACGTCGAGGTGCCCGAAGGACCGCGCAC
CTGGTGCATGACCCGCAAGCCCGGTGCCTGAGTCGACAATCAACCTCTGGATTACAAAATTTGTGAAAGA
TTGACTGGTATTCTTAACTATGTTGCTCCTTTTACGCTATGTGGATACGCTGCTTTAATGCCTTTGTATC
ATGCTATTGCTTCCCGTATGGCTTTCATTTTCTCCTCCTTGTATAAATCCTGGTTGCTGTCTCTTTATGA
GGAGTTGTGGCCCGTTGTCAGGCAACGTGGCGTGGTGTGCACTGTGTTTGCTGACGCAACCCCCACTGGT
TGGGGCATTGCCACCACCTGTCAGCTCCTTTCCGGGACTTTCGCTTTCCCCCTCCCTATTGCCACGGCGG
AACTCATCGCCGCCTGCCTTGCCCGCTGCTGGACAGGGGCTCGGCTGTTGGGCACTGACAATTCCGTGGT
GTTGTCGGGGAAATCATCGTCCTTTCCTTGGCTGCTCGCCTGTGTTGCCACCTGGATTCTGCGCGGGACG
TCCTTCTGCTACGTCCCTTCGGCCCTCAATCCAGCGGACCTTCCTTCCCGCGGCCTGCTGCCGGCTCTGC
GGCCTCTTCCGCGTCTTCGCCTTCGCCCTCAGACGAGTCGGATCTCCCTTTGGGCCGCCTCCCCGCCTGG
TACCGATGACAGAGTTAGAAGATCGCTTCAGGAAGCTATTTGGCACGACTTCTACAACGGGAGACAGCAC
AGTAGATTCTGAAGATGAACCTCCTAAAAAAGAAAAAAGGGTGGACTGGGATGAGTATTGGAACCCTGAA
ATCGATAGCTTCCAGTGCTTTGTGAAACTTCGAGGAGTCTCTTTGTTGAGGACTTTTGAGTTCTCCCTTG
AGGCTCCCACAGATACAATAAATATTTGAGATTGAACCCTGTCGAGTATCTGTGTAATCTTTTTTACCTG
TGAGGTCTCGGAATCCGGGCCGAGAACTTCGCAGCGAGCTCATTGTACCGCGAACTTGTTTATTGCAGCT
TATAATGGTTACAAATAAAGCAATAGCATCACAAATTTCACAAATAAAGCATTTTTTTCACTGCATTCTA
GTTGTGGTTTGTCCAAACTCATCAATGTATCTTATCATGTCTGGCTCTAGCTATCCCGCCCCTAACTCCG
CCCAGTTCCGCCCATTCTCCGCCCCATGGCTGACTAATTTTTTTTATTTATGCAGAGGCCGAGGCCGCCT
CGGCCTCTGAGCTATTCCAGAAGTAGTGAGGAGGCTTTTTTGGAGGCCTAGACTTTTGCAGAGACCAAAT
TCGTAATCATGTCATAGCTGTTTCCTGTGTGAAATTGTTATCCGCTCACAATTCCACACAACATACGAGC
CGGAAGCATAAAGTGTAAAGCCTGGGGTGCCTAATGAGTGAGCTAACTCACATTAATTGCGTTGCGCTCA
CTGCCCGCTTTCCAGTCGGGAAACCTGTCGTGCCAGCTGCATTAATGAATCGGCCAACGCGCGGGGAGAG
GCGGTTTGCGTATTGGGCGCTCTTCCGCTTCCTCGCTCACTGACTCGCTGCGCTCGGTCGTTCGGCTGCG
GCGAGCGGTATCAGCTCACTCAAAGGCGGTAATACGGTTATCCACAGAATCAGGGGATAACGCAGGAAAG
AACATGTGAGCAAAAGGCCAGCAAAAGGCCAGGAACCGTAAAAAGGCCGCGTTGCTGGCGTTTTTCCATA
GGCTCCGCCCCCCTGACGAGCATCACAAAAATCGACGCTCAAGTCAGAGGTGGCGAAACCCGACAGGACT
ATAAAGATACCAGGCGTTTCCCCCTGGAAGCTCCCTCGTGCGCTCTCCTGTTCCGACCCTGCCGCTTACC
GGATACCTGTCCGCCTTTCTCCCTTCGGGAAGCGTGGCGCTTTCTCATAGCTCACGCTGTAGGTATCTCA
GTTCGGTGTAGGTCGTTCGCTCCAAGCTGGGCTGTGTGCACGAACCCCCCGTTCAGCCCGACCGCTGCGC
CTTATCCGGTAACTATCGTCTTGAGTCCAACCCGGTAAGACACGACTTATCGCCACTGGCAGCAGCCACT
GGTAACAGGATTAGCAGAGCGAGGTATGTAGGCGGTGCTACAGAGTTCTTGAAGTGGTGGCCTAACTACG
GCTACACTAGAAGAACAGTATTTGGTATCTGCGCTCTGCTGAAGCCAGTTACCTTCGGAAAAAGAGTTGG
TAGCTCTTGATCCGGCAAACAAACCACCGCTGGTAGCGGTGGTTTTTTTGTTTGCAAGCAGCAGATTACG
CGCAGAAAAAAAGGATCTCAAGAAGATCCTTTGATCTTTTCTACGGGGTCTGACGCTCAGTGGAACGAAA
ACTCACGTTAAGGGATTTTGGTCATGAGATTATCAAAAAGGATCTTCACCTAGATCCTTTTAAATTAAAA
ATGAAGTTTTAAATCAATCTAAAGTATATATGAGTAAACTTGGTCTGACAGTTACCAATGCTTAATCAGT
GAGGCACCTATCTCAGCGATCTGTCTATTTCGTTCATCCATAGTTGCCTGACTCCCCGTCGTGTAGATAA
CTACGATACGGGAGGGCTTACCATCTGGCCCCAGTGCTGCAATGATACCGCGAGACCCACGCTCACCGGC
TCCAGATTTATCAGCAATAAACCAGCCAGCCGGAAGGGCCGAGCGCAGAAGTGGTCCTGCAACTTTATCC
GCCTCCATCCAGTCTATTAATTGTTGCCGGGAAGCTAGAGTAAGTAGTTCGCCAGTTAATAGTTTGCGCA
ACGTTGTTGCCATTGCTACAGGCATCGTGGTGTCACGCTCGTCGTTTGGTATGGCTTCATTCAGCTCCGG
TTCCCAACGATCAAGGCGAGTTACATGATCCCCCATGTTGTGCAAAAAAGCGGTTAGCTCCTTCGGTCCT
CCGATCGTTGTCAGAAGTAAGTTGGCCGCAGTGTTATCACTCATGGTTATGGCAGCACTGCATAATTCTC
TTACTGTCATGCCATCCGTAAGATGCTTTTCTGTGACTGGTGAGTACTCAACCAAGTCATTCTGAGAATA
GTGTATGCGGCGACCGAGTTGCTCTTGCCCGGCGTCAATACGGGATAATACCGCGCCACATAGCAGAACT
TTAAAAGTGCTCATCATTGGAAAACGTTCTTCGGGGCGAAAACTCTCAAGGATCTTACCGCTGTTGAGAT
CCAGTTCGATGTAACCCACTCGTGCACCCAACTGATCTTCAGCATCTTTTACTTTCACCAGCGTTTCTGG
GTGAGCAAAAACAGGAAGGCAAAATGCCGCAAAAAAGGGAATAAGGGCGACACGGAAATGTTGAATACTC
ATACTCTTCCTTTTTCAATATTATTGAAGCATTTATCAGGGTTATTGTCTCATGAGCGGATACATATTTG
AATGTATTTAGAAAAATAAACAAATAGGGGTTCCGCGCACATTTCCCCGAAAAGTGCCACCTGACGTCTA
AGAAACCATTATTATCATGACATTAACCTATAAAAATAGGCGTATCACGAGGCCCTTTCGTCTCGCGCGT
TTCGGTGATGACGGTGAAAACCTCTGACACATGCAGCTCCCGGAGACGGTCACAGCTTGTCTGTAAGCGG
ATGCCGGGAGCAGACAAGCCCGTCAGGGCGCGTCAGCGGGTGTTGGCGGGTGTCGGGGCTGGCTTAACTA
TGCGGCATCAGAGCAGATTGTACTGAGAGTGCAC
